Addgene plasmid #117695: pYUB1062-GFP
Purpose: (Empty Backbone) Express recombinant proteins with GFP-His fusion in Mycobacterium smegmatis
Depositing lab: Elizabeth Fullam. Depositing organization: University of Warwick. Publication: A GFP-strategy for efficient recombinant protein overexpression and purification in Mycobacterium smegmatis. Radhakrishnan A, Furze CM, Ahangar MS, Fullam E. RSC Adv. 2018 Sep 27;8(58):33087-33095. doi: 10.1039/c8ra06237d. Epub 2018 Sep 25. PubMed 30319771.
Backbone
  Vector backbone: pYUB1062
  Backbone manufacturer: pYUB1062 was donated by William R. Jacobs from the Department of Microbiology and Immunology at the Albert Einstein
  Backbone size (bp): 5800
  Vector type: Bacterial Expression
  Tag / fusion protein: GFP (C terminal on backbone); His (C terminal on backbone)
Growth in bacteria
  Bacterial resistance: Hygromycin, 200 μg/mL
  Growth temperature: 37°C
  Growth strain: DH5alpha
  Growth instructions: Mycobacterium smegmatis mc24517 strain is required for expression
  Copy number: Unknown
Gene/Insert
  Cloning method: Restriction Enzyme
  Sequencing primers: 5′ T7
Terms and licenses: Academic/Nonprofit Terms; Industry Terms: Not Available to Industry
Depositor comments: This is a shuttle vector, designed for expression of the inserted gene in Mycobacterium smegmatis as well as allowing cloning and expressions using E. coli. This plasmid was constructed by Anajana Radhakrishnan from the pYUB1062 vector. pYUB1062 was donated by William R. Jacobs from the Department of Microbiology and Immunology at the Albert Einstein College of Medicine, New York, USA. References: this paper has been accepted in RSC Advances: A GFP-strategy for efficient recombinant protein overexpression and purification in Mycobacterium smegmatis: Anjana Radhakrishnan, Christopher M Furze, Mohd Syed Ahangar, Elizabeth Fullam
How to cite: pYUB1062-GFP was a gift from Elizabeth Fullam (Addgene plasmid # 117695 ; http://n2t.net/addgene:117695 ; RRID:Addgene_117695)
