[The description below was written by a language model from this plasmid's Addgene catalogue record and pLannotate feature annotations shown in this document.]
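Description:
pYUB1062-GFP is an empty-backbone bacterial expression vector built on the pYUB1062 shuttle plasmid. It is intended for producing recombinant proteins as C-terminal GFP-His fusions in Mycobacterium smegmatis, while cloning and propagation are done in E. coli. The sequenced record is about 5.7 kb. It carries a high-copy ColE1/pUC-type origin for E. coli, an f1 phage origin, and a hygromycin phosphotransferase gene from Streptomyces hygroscopicus as the selectable marker. Short annotated fragments of β-lactamase and tetracycline-resistance genes appear to be non-functional remnants of earlier vector construction. The feature table has no annotation for a roughly 2 kb stretch between the f1 ori and the ColE1 origin. A mycobacterial replicon would be expected in a shuttle vector, but the record does not identify one.

The expression cassette follows a pET-style layout: a T7 promoter with an adjacent lac operator, the T7 gene 10 ribosome binding site, and a T7 terminator. Between these elements lie an S-tag, a TEV protease recognition site (annotated as a fragment), Folding Reporter GFP, and a polyhistidine tag. A short match to a T7 gene 10-derived sequence follows the His tag. A gene of interest is inserted by restriction cloning upstream of the TEV site, so the product carries a GFP-His tail that the TEV site would in principle allow to be cleaved off. GFP fluorescence reports on expression and folding, and the His tag supports affinity purification. Because transcription depends on T7 RNA polymerase, expression requires the M. smegmatis mc²4517 strain named in the record.
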