Features (pLannotate 1.2.2; 14 found; start..end, strand, type, name):
      1..19      +  promoter       T7 promoter: promoter for bacteriophage T7 RNA polymerase
     20..44      +  protein_bind   lac operator: The lac repressor binds to the lac operator to inhibit transcription in E. coli. This inhibition can be relieved by adding lactose or isopropyl-β-D-thiogalactopyranoside (IPTG). lac repressor encoded by lacI
     59..81      +  RBS            RBS: efficient ribosome binding site from bacteriophage T7 gene 10 (Olins and Rangwala, 1989)
    143..187     +  CDS            S-Tag: affinity and epitope tag derived from pancreatic ribonuclease A
    266..284     +  CDS            TEV site (fragment): tobacco etch virus (TEV) protease recognition and cleavage site
    293..1003    +  CDS            Folding Reporter GFP: Folding Reporter GFP is a basic (constitutively fluorescent) green fluorescent protein published in 1999, derived from Aequorea victoria.
   1025..1042    +  CDS            9xHis (fragment): 9xHis affinity tag
   1052..1101    +  CDS            SET1 (fragment): solubility-enhancement tag derived from T7 phage gene 10B
   1109..1156    +  terminator     T7 terminator: transcription terminator for bacteriophage T7 RNA polymerase
   1193..1621    +  rep_origin     f1 ori (sequence partly withheld): f1 bacteriophage origin of replication; arrow indicates direction of (+) strand synthesis
   3724..4312    -  rep_origin     ori: high-copy-number ColE1/pMB1/pBR322/pUC origin of replication
   4462..4542    -  CDS            bla(M) (fragment): β-lactamase lacking the signal sequence; bla(M); allows cytosolic expression of β-lactamase
   4654..5646    +  CDS            hyg: KHYB_STRHY - Experimental evidence at protein level: Swiss-Prot protein existence level 1. The aminoglycoside phosphotransferases achieve inactivation of their antibiotic substrates by phosphorylation. From Streptomyces hygroscopicus.
   5641..5683    -  CDS            TcR (fragment): tetracycline efflux protein; tet; confers resistance to tetracycline
>Addgene plasmid #117695 | pYUB1062-GFP | addgene full sequence | sequence record 227376 | Addgene NGS Result
TAATACGACTCACTATAGGGGAATTGTGAGCGGATAACAATTCCCCTCTAGAAATAATTTTGTTTAACTT
TAAGAAGGAGATATACATATGCACCATCATCATCATCATTCTTCTGGTCTGGTGCCACGCGGTTCTGGTA
TGAAAGAAACCGCTGCTGCTAAATTCGAACGCCAGCACATGGACAGCCCAGATCTGGGTACCGACGACGA
CGACAAGGCCATGGCTGATATCGGATCCGAATTCGAGCTCCGTCGACAAGCTTCCGAAAACCTGTACTTC
CAGGGTCAATTCAGCAAAGGAGAAGAACTTTTCACTGGAGTTGTCCCAATTCTTGTTGAATTAGATGGTG
ATGTTAATGGGCACAAATTTTCTGTCAGTGGAGAGGGTGAAGGTGATGCTACATACGGAAAACTCACCCT
TAAATTTATTTGCACTACTGGAAAACTACCTGTTCCATGGCCAACACTTGTCACTACTCTGACCTATGGT
GTTCAATGCTTTTCCCGTTATCCGGATCACATGAAACGGCATGACTTTTTCAAGAGTGCCATGCCCGAAG
GTTATGTACAGGAACGCACTATATCTTTCAAAGATGACGGGAACTACAAGACGCGTGCTGAAGTCAAGTT
TGAAGGTGATACCCTTGTTAATCGTATCGAGTTAAAGGGTATTGATTTTAAAGAAGATGGAAACATTCTC
GGACACAAACTAGAGTACAACTATAACTCACACAATGTATACATCACGGCAGACAAACAAAAGAATGGAA
TCAAAGCTAACTTCAAAATTCGCCACAACATTGAAGATGGTTCCGTTCAACTAGCAGACCATTATCAACA
AAATACTCCAATTGGCGATGGCCCTGTCCTTTTACCAGACAACCATTACCTGTCGACACAATCTGCCCTT
TCGAAAGATCCCAACGAAAAGCGTGACCACATGGTCCTTCTTGAGTTTGTAACTGCTGCTGGGATTACAC
ATGGCATGGATGAGCTCTACAAAAAGGGTGCGGCCGCACTCGAGCACCACCACCACCACCACTGAGATCC
GGCTGCTAACAAAGCCCGAAAGGAAGCTGAGTTGGCTGCTGCCACCGCTGAGCAATAACTAGCATAACCC
CTTGGGGCCTCTAAACGGGTCTTGAGGGGTTTTTTGCTGAAAGGAGGAACTATATCCGGATTGGCGAATG
GG
[124 nt withheld, positions 1193-1316]
C
[91 nt withheld, positions 1318-1408]
A
[49 nt withheld, positions 1410-1458]
CCTTTGACGTTGGAGTCCACGTTCTTT
[37 nt withheld, positions 1486-1522]
ACCCTATCTCGGTCTATTCTTTTGATTTATAAGGGATTTTGCCGATTTCGGCCTATTGGTTAAAAAATGA
GCTGATTTAACAAAAATTTAACGCGAATTTTAACAAAATATCTAGATTTAAAGATCTGGTACCGCGGCCG
CGCCACGGATGCCACCACAGGCACTACAACGGAGTTCGCCACGTACATCACCACAACCACCGATTCTGGC
GGTGAGCTCCCCGATATTCAGCGGAAATGGCTTGGTATCGACCAAGATTCGTAGAACCCCGTCTCGTCTG
GCTGGTATTCAAAACGGGCGCAACGAAACACGCAACGAGACAGGCATGGCCCAAACCAGAAAACTAGCGT
CTACCAGGACTTTTACCTGTCCGACCCGTTGCAACGGAACCCCCCACGGAACCCCCGCGACACCCGCTCC
CCAATTGCGTTAGAACAGCGGTGGATTGTCGGCTTCGTTGTGGGCCTTTTGAGCCGCTTCCTGTTCTGCC
GCACGCTCTTTCCTCGCCCGATAGCCGAGTCGCTTAACGGTGTCCAGATGCAGCCCGAAATGTTTGGCCG
TTTGCGGCCAAGAGTGGCCCTCGTCGTCGTGATAGGCGCGGATGCGTTCGCGGCGTGCAGCCTGCTCGGC
GAGCCACTCGCTGCGTTCCTGCGCCACGAGCCGGACGACGTGGCGTTCGGATAGTCCGGTGATTCGAGCG
CCTTCGGCGGCGGTCACGCGCCGCTTTTTGCGGACAGTCGGCTGCCGGTTGTAGCCGTCGCTGTAGCCGT
CGCTCATAGCAATGCCTCCATGCATGGCTGACGCGGACTTTGCGCGCCGCGCAACTGTGCTCGCCGCCGT
GCGCGCTGCTGCGCCCTTCCGCGAGATGGCCGACTGGCGCGCACTGAGTGTGGCCTCGTAGACCACGATC
CCGTCCGCCCAAATGCGCGACTTGGTTGTGATCCAACGCCAAATGCTGTTGGCGATGGCGCGGACCTCGC
TGTCCGGTAGCGGTCCGGGACACACGTCGTTGCACGGAAATTCGGCGTTTCGCGCGTGGCACTCGGCATA
GATCGCGCGGCCGAGTCCGTCCACGTTCCGGGTCGGCAGGTAGATCCGCATGAGGGCGGGACGATAGGCC
CACAACCTGACGGAATCGAACAGTGCGCAATTCCGCCCTAGCGGCGTCGGAGCCGCTTTGTACGTGGTCT
GCTGACGCCAGCGCGGCGGTGGCATGTTCGCGCCGAGCTCGGCCTCGATGTGGCTGAGTGTGTAGAGATC
TGAGTGGAGCCATTCCGTTTCCCAGGCGATGTGGCCGGGGTTTTTGGTCATGAGGCCTGAGTAACTGCGG
TCGCCATCGACGGCGCGCCGAAGGCCTTCGGCGCACGCCGCCATGTATGCGAGCGGCTTACGCCGCGCGT
ATTCGGTGCGTGGAACAGGGGCGTTGAGTGCCCACACTGCGTGTGCGTGGCCGTTGGCGCGATTGCCCAC
GATCGCGTTGGGCAGCGGATGGGACCCCCGGGCGCTGAGCGCTCGGAGCGCTGCGTCTGGATGGTCTACG
TCCACGACCAGCAGGTTTGCCAGCGCTGTTGGGTTCGCCTCGATGTACCGGCGGCCTAGGGCCGACGCGC
GGCTTTGGCGGTAGATCCCCTCGAGCAGATCGTCGCTTGCCAGCGGCCAGTACGGCAGCCAGAGCTGCTC
AAATTCGTCGGCGACGTGGCTCACGCTTGGTAGTAGACCACGATTAATCACCGGTGTATGGTCCGACACG
AGCTCCAAGTCAGATATTTCGCTGAGGGGCCACCCCACAACTGCACACTCCCCCGCTCTCCCGTCGAGCC
CTGGTGGTGGAACACCAGCGACAGCCGAGCACCCCCAACCACCTGTACCAACCAGGAGGAACACATGCGT
CGTTTCGAGGACGTTTCCGGGCCGCTGAGAGCCGCTGTGGCGGCCGTACACGCCGCCTTAGACCCGTTAG
ACCCCCTGCCGCCTGAATGCGCGGGTACGAGCCACACAGCGCCCGAACTTACGGAGCTGGTGGGCTCACG
CGTGCGGCCGCACGCGTTGCGCTCGGTCGTTCGGCTGCGGCGAGCGGTATCAGCTCACTCAAAGGCGGTA
ATACGGTTATCCACAGAATCAGGGGATAACGCAGGAAAGAACATGTGAGCAAAAGGCCAGCAAAAGGCCA
GGAACCGTAAAAAGGCCGCGTTGTTGGCGTTTTTCCATAGGCTCCGCCCCCCTGACGAGCATCACAAAAA
TCGACGCTCAAGTCAGAGGTGGCGAAACCCGACAGGACTATAAAGATACCAGGCGTTTCCCCCTGGAAGC
TCCCTCGTGCGCTCTCCTGTTCCGACCCTGCCGCTTACCGGATACCTGTCCGCCTTTCTCCCCTCGGGAA
GCGTGGCGCTTTCTCATAGCTCACGCTGTAGGTATCTCAGTTCGGTGTAGGTCGTTCGCTCCAAGCTGGG
CTGTGTGCACGAACCCCCCGTTCAGCCCGACCGCTGCGCCTTATCCGGTAACTATCGTCTTGAGTCCAAC
CCGGTAAGACACGACTTATCGCCACTGGCAGCAGCCACTGGTAACAGGATTAGCAGAGCGAGGTATGTAG
GCGGTGCTACAGAGTTCTTGAAGTGGTGGCCTAACTACGGCTACACTAGAAGGACAGTATTTGGTATCTG
CGCTCTGCTGAAGCCAGTTACCTTCGGAAAAAGAGTTGGTAGCTCTTGATCCGGCAAACAAACCACCGCT
GGTAGCGGTGGTTTTTTTGTTTGCAAGCAGCAGATTACGCGCAGAAAAAAAGGATCTCAAGAAGATCCTT
TGATCTTTTCTACGGGGTCTGACGCTCATGGAACTAGAGCATGAGATTATCAAAAAGGATCTTCACCTAG
ATCCTTTTAAATTAAAAATGAAGTTTTAAATCAATCTAAAGTATATATGAGTAAACTTGGTCTGACAGTT
ACCAATGCTTAATCAGTGAGGCACCTATCTCAGCGATCTGTCTATTTCGTTCATCCATAGTTGCCTGACT
CCCCGACGTGGCCGACCAGCCCGTCATCGTCAACGCCTGATCCGCGGTGCGGACAGGCCGTGTCGCGACC
GGCCGTGCGGAATTAAGCCGGCCCGTACCCTGTGAATAGAGGTCCGCTGTGACACAAGAATCCCTGTTAC
TTCTCGACCGTATTGATTCGGATGATTCCTACGCGAGCCTGCGGAACGACCAGGAATTCTGGGAGCCGCT
GGCCCGCCGAGCCCTGGAGGAGCTCGGGCTGCCGGTGCCGCCGGTGCTGCGGGTGCCCGGCGAGAGCACC
AACCCCGTACTGGTCGGCGAGCCCGGCCCGGTGATCAAGCTGTTCGGCGAGCACTGGTGCGGTCCGGAGA
GCCTCGCGTCGGAGTCGGAGGCGTACGCGGTCCTGGCGGACGCCCCGGTGCCGGTGCCCCGCCTCCTCGG
CCGCGGCGAGCTGCGGCCCGGCACCGGAGCCTGGCCGTGGCCCTACCTGGTGATGAGCCGGATGACCGGC
ACCACCTGGCGGTCCGCGATGGACGGCACGACCGACCGGAACGCGCTGCTCGCCCTGGCCCGCGAACTCG
GCCGGGTGCTCGGCCGGCTGCACAGGGTGCCGCTGACCGGGAACACCGTGCTCACCCCCCATTCCGAGGT
CTTCCCGGAACTGCTGCGGGAACGCCGCGCGGCGACCGTCGAGGACCACCGCGGGTGGGGCTACCTCTCG
CCCCGGCTGCTGGACCGCCTGGAGGACTGGCTGCCGGACGTGGACACGCTGCTGGCCGGCCGCGAACCCC
GGTTCGTCCACGGCGACCTGCACGGGACCAACATCTTCGTGGACCTGGCCGCGACCGAGGTCACCGGGAT
CGTCGACTTCACCGACGTCTATGCGGGAGACTCCCGCTACAGCCTGGTGCAACTGCATCTCAACGCCTTC
CGGGGCGACCGCGAGATCCTGGCCGCGCTGCTCGACGGGGCGCAGTGGAAGCGGACCGAGGACTTCGCCC
GCGAACTGCTCGCCTTCACCTTCCTGCACGACTTCGAGGTGTTCGAGGAGACCCCGCTGGATCTCTCCGG
CTTCACCGATCCGGAGGAACTGGCGCAGTTCCTCTGGGGGCCGCCGGACACCGCCCCCGGCGCCGGTGAT
GCCGGCCACGATGCGTCCGGCGTAGAGGATCGAGATCGATCTCGATCCCGCGAAAT
