>Addgene plasmid #117695 | pYUB1062-GFP | depositor partial sequence | sequence record 222093 | MCS
CCCTCTAGAATAATTTTGTTTAACTTTAAGAAGGAGATATACATATGCACCATCATCATCATCATTCTTC
TGGTCTGGTGCCACGCGGTTCTGGTATGAAAGAAACCGCTGCTGCTAAATTCGAACGCCAGCACATGGAC
AGCCCAGATCTGGGTACCGACGACGACGACAAGGCCATGGCTGATATCGGATCCGAATTCGAGCTCCGTC
GACAAGCTTCCGAAAACCTGTACTTCCAGGGTCAATTCAGCAAAGGAGAAGAACTTTTCACTGGAGTTGT
CCCAATTCTTGTTGAATTAGATGGTGATGTTAATGGGCACAAATTTTCTGTCAGTGGAGAGGGTGAAGGT
GATGCTACATACGGAAAACTCACCCTTAAATTTATTTGCACTACTGGAAAACTACCTGTTCCATGGCCAA
CACTTGTCACTACTCTGACCTATGGTGTTCAATGCTTTTCCCGTTATCCGGATCACATGAAACGGCATGA
CTTTTTCAAGAGTGCCATGCCCGAAGGTTATGTACAGGAACGCACTATATCTTTCAAAGATGACGGGAAC
TACAAGACGCGTGCTGAAGTCAAGTTTGAAGGTGATACCCTTGTTAATCGTATCGAGTTAAAGGGTATTG
ATTTTAAAGAAGATGGAAACATTCTCGGACACAAACTAGAGTACAACTATAACTCACACAATGTATACAT
CACGGCAGACAAACAAAAGAATGGAATCAAAGCTAACTTCAAAATTCGCCACAACATTGAAGATGGTTCC
GTTCAACTAGCAGACCATTATCAACAAAATACTCCAATTGGCGATGGCCCTGTCCTTTTACCAGACAACC
ATTACCTGTCGACACAATCTGCCCTTTCGAAAGATCCCAACGAAAAGCGTGACCACATGGTCCTTCTTGA
GTTTGTAACTGCTGCTGGGATTACACATGGCATGGATGAGCTCTACAAAAAGGGTGCGGCCGCACTCGAG
CACCACCACCACCACCACTGAGATCCGGCTGCTAACAAAGCCCGAAAGGAAGCTGATTNGGCTGCTGCCA
CCGCTGAACAATAACTAGCATAACCCCTTGGGGGCCTCTAAACGGGGTCTTGAAGGGGTTTTTTGGCTGA
AAGGAGNAANCTATATCCGGGATTGGCCAAAGGGGACGCCCCCCTGGAAGCGGCCCATTTAAGCCCCGGC
GGGGTGTGGGGGGTTACCNNCNAACGTGGACCGGTAAACTTGGCCCGGGCCCTTAGGGGCCCGGTCCTTT
